>Addgene plasmid #14034 | pB18cmBFPAzurite | depositor full sequence | sequence record 7792 | Author sequence
GTGCTGCTGAAGTTGCCCGCAACAGAGAGTGGAACCAACCGGTGATACCACGATACTATGACTGAGAGTC
AACGCCATGAGCGGCCTCATTTCTTATTCTGAGTTACAACAGTCCGCACCGCTGTCCGGTAGCTCCTTCC
GGTGGGCGCGGGGCATGACTATCGTCGCCGCACTTATGACTGTCTTCTTTATCATGCAACTCGTAGGACA
GGTGCCGGCAGCGCCCAACAGTCCCCCGGCCACGGGGCCTGCCACCATACCCACGCCGAAACAAGCGCCC
TGCACCATTATGTTCCGGATCTGCATCGCAGGATGCTGCTGGCTACCCTGTGGAACACCTACATCTGTAT
TAACGAAGCGCTAACCGTTTTTATCAGGCTCTGGGAGGCAGAATAAATGATCATATCGTCAATTATTACC
TCCACGGGGAGAGCCTGAGCAAACTGGCCTCAGGCATTTGAGAAGCACACGGTCACACTGCTTCCGGTAG
TCAATAAACCGGTAAACCAGCAATAGACATAAGCGGCTATTTAACGACCCTGCCCTGAACCGACGACCGG
GTCGAATTTGCTTTCGAATTTCTGCCATTCATCCGCTTATTATCACTTATTCAGGCGTAGCACCAGGCGT
TTAAGGGCACCAATAACTGCCTTAAAAAAATTACGCCCCGCCCTGCCACTCATCGCAGTACTGTTGTAAT
TCATTAAGCATTCTGCCGACATGGAAGCCATCACAGACGGCATGATGAACCTGAATCGCCAGCGGCATCA
GCACCTTGTCGCCTTGCGTATAATATTTGCCCATGGTGAAAACGGGGGCGAAGAAGTTGTCCATATTGGC
CACGTTTAAATCAAAACTGGTGAAACTCACCCAGGGATTGGCTGAGACGAAAAACATATTCTCAATAAAC
CCTTTAGGGAAATAGGCCAGGTTTTCACCGTAACACGCCACATCTTGCGAATATATGTGTAGAAACTGCC
GGAAATCGTCGTGGTATTCACTCCAGAGCGATGAAAACGTTTCAGTTTGCTCATGGAAAACGGTGTAACA
AGGGTGAACACTATCCCATATCACCAGCTCACCGTCTTTCATTGCCATACGGAATTCCGGATGAGCATTC
ATCAGGCGGGCAAGAATGTGAATAAAGGCCGGATAAAACTTGTGCTTATTTTTCTTTACGGTCTTTAAAA
AGGCCGTAATATCCAGCTGAACGGTCTGGTTATAGGTACATTGAGCAACTGACTGAAATGCCTCAAAATG
TTCTTTACGATGCCATTGGGATATATCAACGGTGGTATATCCAGTGATTTTTTTCTCCATTTTAGCTTCC
TTAGCTCCTGAAAATCTCGATAACTCAAAAAATACGCCCGGTAGTGATCTTATTTCATTATGGTGAAAGT
TGGAACCTCTTACGCAAACTATTAACTGGCGAACTACTTACTCTAGCTTCCCGGCAACAATTAATAGACT
GGATGGAGGCGGATAAAGTTGCAGGACCACTTCTGCGCTCGGCCCTTCCGGCTGGCTGGTTTATTGCTGA
TAAATCTGGAGCCGGTGAGCGTGGGTCTCGCGGTATCATTGCAGCACTGGGGCCAGATGGTAAGCCCTCC
CGTATCGTAGTTATCTACACGACGGGGAGTCAGGCAACTATGGATGAACGAAATAGACAGATCGCTGAGA
TAGGTGCCTCACTGATTAAGCATTGGTAACTGTCAGACCAAGTTTACTCATATATACTTTAGATTGATT
[125 nt withheld, positions 1750-1874]
C
[141 nt withheld, positions 1876-2016]
CCTTTGACGTTGGAGTCCACGTTCTTTAATAGTGGACTCTTGTTCCAAACTTGAACAACACTCAACCCTA
TCTCGGGCTATTCTTTTGATTTATAAGGGATTTTGCCGATTTCGGCCTATTGGTTAAAAAATGAGCTGAT
TTAACAAAAATTTAACGCGAATTTTAACAAAATATTAACGTTTACAATTTAAAAGGATCTAGGTGAAGAT
CCTTTTTGATAATCTCATGACCAAAATCCCTTAACGTGAGTTTTCGTTCCACTGAGCGTCAGACCCCGTA
GAAAAGATCAAAGGATCTTCTTGAGATCCTTTTTTTCTGCGCGTAATCTGCTGCTTGCAAACAAAAAAAC
CACCGCTACCAGCGGTGGTTTGTTTGCCGGATCAAGAGCTACCAACTCTTTTTCCGAAGGTAACTGGCTT
CAGCAGAGCGCAGATACCAAATACTGTCCTTCTAGTGTAGCCGTAGTTAGGCCACCACTTCAAGAACTCT
GTAGCACCGCCTACATACCTCGCTCTGCTAATCCTGTTACCAGTGGCTGCTGCCAGTGGCGATAAGTCGT
GTCTTACCGGGTTGGACTCAAGACGATAGTTACCGGATAAGGCGCAGCGGTCGGGCTGAACGGGGGGTTC
GTGCACACAGCCCAGCTTGGAGCGAACGACCTACACCGAACTGAGATACCTACAGCGTGAGCTATGAGAA
AGCGCCACGCTTCCCGAAGGGAGAAAGGCGGACAGGTATCCGGTAAGCGGCAGGGTCGGAACAGGAGAGC
GCACGAGGGAGCTTCCAGGGGGAAACGCCTGGTATCTTTATAGTCCTGTCGGGTTTCGCCACCTCTGACT
TGAGCGTCGATTTTTGTGATGCTCGTCAGGGGGGCGGAGCCTATGGAAAAACGCCAGCAACGCGGCCTTT
TTACGGTTCCTGGCCTTTTGCTGGCCTTTTGCTCACATGTTCTTTCCTGCGTTATCCCCTGATTCTGTGG
ATAACCGTATTACCGCCTTTGAGTGAGCTGATACCGCTCGCCGCAGCCGAACGACCGAGCGCAGCGAGTC
AGTGAGCGAGGAAGCGGAAGAGCGCCTGATGCGGTATTTTCTCCTTACGCATCTGTGCGGTATTTCACAC
CGCATATGGTGCACTCTCAGTACAATCTGCTCTGATGCCGCATAGTTAAGCCAGTATACACTCCGCTATC
GCTACGTGACTGGGTCATGGCTGCGCCCCGACACCCGCCAACACCCGCTGACGCGCCCTGACGGGCTTGT
CTGCTCCCGGCATCCGCTTACAGACAAGCTGTGACCGTCTCCGGGAGCTGCATGTGTCAGAGGTTTTCAC
CGTCATCACCGAAACGCGCGAGGCAGCAAGGAGATGGCGCCCAACAGTCCCCCGGCCACGGGGCCTGCCA
CCATACCCACGCCGAAACAAGCGCTCATGAGCCCGAAGTGGCGAGCCCGATCTTCCCCATCGGTGATGTC
GGCGATATAGGCGCCAGCAACCGCACCTGTGGCGCCGGTGATGCCGGCCACGATGCGTCCGGCGTAGAGG
ATCTGCTCATGTTTGACAGCTTATCATCGATGCATAATGTGCCTGTCAAATGGACGAAGCAGGGATTCTG
CAAACCCTATGCTACTCCGTCAAGCCGTCAATTGTCTGATTCGTTACCAATTATGACAACTTGACGGCTA
CATCATTCACTTTTTCTTCACAACCGGCACGGAACTCGCTCGGGCTGGCCCCGGTGCATTTTTTAAATAC
CCGCGAGAAATAGAGTTGATCGTCAAAACCAACATTGCGACCGACGGTGGCGATAGGCATCCGGGTGGTG
CTCAAAAGCAGCTTCGCCTGGCTGATACGTTGGTCCTCGCGCCAGCTTAAGACGCTAATCCCTAACTGCT
GGCGGAAAAGATGTGACAGACGCGACGGCGACAAGCAAACATGCTGTGCGACGCTGGCGATATCAAAATT
GCTGTCTGCCAGGTGATCGCTGATGTACTGACAAGCCTCGCGTACCCGATTATCCATCGGTGGATGGAGC
GACTCGTTAATCGCTTCCATGCGCCGCAGTAACAATTGCTCAAGCAGATTTATCGCCAGCAGCTCCGAAT
AGCGCCCTTCCCCTTGCCCGGCGTTAATGATTTGCCCAAACAGGTCGCTGAAATGCGGCTGGTGCGCTTC
ATCCGGGCGAAAGAACCCCGTATTGGCAAATATTGACGGCCAGTTAAGCCATTCATGCCAGTAGGCGCGC
GGACGAAAGTAAACCCACTGGTGATACCATTCGCGAGCCTCCGGATGACGACCGTAGTGATGAATCTCTC
CTGGCGGGAACAGCAAAATATCACCCGGTCGGCAAACAAATTCTCGTCCCTGATTTTTCACCACCCCCTG
ACCGCGAATGGTGAGATTGAGAATATAACCTTTCATTCCCAGCGGTCGGTCGATAAAAAAATCGAGATAA
CCGTTGGCCTCAATCGGCGTTAAACCCGCCACCAGATGGGCATTAAACGAGTATCCCGGCAGCAGGGGAT
CATTTTGCGCTTCAGCCATACTTTTCATACTCCCGCCATTCAGAGAAGAAACCAATTGTCCATATTGCAT
CAGACATTGCCGTCACTGCGTCTTTTACTGGCTCTTCTCGCTAACCAAACCGGTAACCCCGCTTATTAAA
AGCATTCTGTAACAAAGCGGGACCAAAGCCATGACAAAAACGCGTAACAAAAGTGTCTATAATCACGGCA
GAAAAGTCCACATTGATTATTTGCACGGCGTCACACTTTGCTATGCCATAGCATTTTTATCCATAAGATT
AGCGGATCCTACCTGACGCTTTTTATCGCAACTCTCTACTGTTTCTCCATACCCGTTTTTTTGGGCTAGC
GAATTCGAGCTCGGCCACGAAGGCCAGGAGTGAAACGATGTCTAAAGGTGAAGAATTATTCACTGGTGTT
GTCCCAATTTTGGTTGAATTAGATGGTGATGTTAATGGTCACAAATTTTCTGTCTCCGGTGAAGGTGAAG
GTGATGCTACGTACGGTAAATTGACCTTAAAATTTATTTGTACTACTGGTAAATTGCCAGTTCCATGGCC
AACCTTAGTAACTACTTTGAGCCATGGTGTTCAATGTTTTTCTAGATACCCAGATCATATGAAACAACAT
GACTTTTTCAAGTCTGCCATGCCAGAAGGTTATGTTCAAGAAAGAACTATTTTTTTCAAAGATGACGGTA
ACTACAAGACCAGAGCTGAAGTCAAGTTTGAAGGTGATACCTTAGTTAATAGAATCGAATTAAAAGGTAT
TGATTTTAAAGAAGATGGTAACATTTTAGGTCACAAATTGGAATACAACTTCAACTCTCACAATATATAC
ATCATGGCTGACAAACAAAAGAATGGTATCAAAGTGAACTTCAAAATTAGACACAACATTGAAGATGGTT
CTGTTCAATTAGCTGACCATTATCAACAAAATACTCCAATTGGTGATGGTCCAGTCTTGTTACCAGACAA
CCATTACTTATCCACCCAATCAGCCTTATCCAAAGATCCAAACGAAAAGAGAGACCACATGGTCCTGTTA
GAATTTAGGACTGCTGCTGGTATTACCCATGGTATGGATGAATTGTACAAACACCACCACCACCACCACT
AAGGCCAAGGTGGCCGGTACCCGGGGATCCTCTAGAGTCGACCTGCAGGCATGCAAGCTTGGCTGTTTTG
GCGGATGAGAGAAGATTTTCAGCCTGATACAGATTAAATCAGAACGCAGAAGCGGTCTGATAAAACAGAA
TTTGCCTGGCGGCAGTAGCGCGGTGGTCCCACCTGACCCCATGCCGAACTCAGAAGTGAAACGCCGTAGC
GCCGATGGTAGTGTGGGGTCTCCCCATGCGAGAGTAGGGAACTGCCAGGCATCAAATAAAACGAAAGGCT
CAGTCGAAAGACTGGGCCTTTCGTTTTATCTGTTGTTTGTCGGTGAACGCTCTCCTGAGTAGGACAAATC
CGCCGGGAGCGGATTTGAACGTTGCGAAGCAACGGCCCGGAGGGTGGCGGGCAGGACGCCCGCCATAAAC
TGCCAGGCATCAAATTAAGCAGAAGGCCATCCTGACGGATGGCCTTTTTGCGTTTCTACAAACTCTTTTG
TTTATTTTTCTAAATACATTCAAATATGTATCCGCTCATGAGACAATAACCCTGATAAATGCTTCAATAA
TATTGAAAAAGGAAGAGTATGAGTATTCAACATTTCCGTGTCGCCCTTATTCCCTTTTTTGCGGCATTTT
GCCTTCCTGTTTTTGCTCACCCAGAAACGCTGGTGAAAGTAAAAGATGCTGAAGATCAGTTGGGTGCACG
AGTGGGTTACATCGAACTGGATCTCAACAGCGGTAAGATCCTTGAGAGTTTTCGCCCCGAAGAACGTTTT
CCAATGATGAGCACTTTTAAAGTTCTGCTATGTGGCGCGGTATTATCCCGTGTTGACGCCGGGCAAGAGC
AACTCGGTCGCCGCATACACTATTCTCAGAATGACTTGGTTGAGTACTCACCAGTCACAGAAAAGCATCT
TACGGATGGCATGACAGTAAGAGAATTATGCAGTGCTGCCATAACCATGAGTGATAACACTGCGGCCAAC
TTACTTCTGACAACGATCGGAGGACCGAAGGAGCTAACCGCTTTTTTGCACAACATGGGGGATCATGTAA
CTCGCCTTGATCGTTGGGAACCGGAGCTGAATGAAGCCATACCAAACGACGAGCGTGACACCACGATGCC
TGCAGCAATGGCAACAACGTTGC
Features (pLannotate 1.2.2; 22 found; start..end, strand, type, name):
    131..224     +  CDS            TcR (fragment): tetracycline efflux protein; tet; confers resistance to tetracycline
    221..278     -  CDS            TcR (fragment): tetracycline efflux protein; tet; confers resistance to tetracycline
    265..363     +  CDS            YPB2_ECOLX (fragment): Protein predicted: Swiss-Prot protein existence level 4. From Escherichia coli.
    661..1320    -  CDS            CmR: chloramphenicol acetyltransferase; cat; confers resistance to chloramphenicol
   1321..1414    -  promoter       cat promoter (fragment): promoter of the E. coli cat gene encoding chloramphenicol acetyltransferase
   1413..1708    +  CDS            bla(M) (fragment): β-lactamase lacking the signal sequence; bla(M); allows cytosolic expression of β-lactamase
   1751..2206    +  rep_origin     f1 ori (sequence partly withheld): f1 bacteriophage origin of replication; arrow indicates direction of (+) strand synthesis
   2317..2905    +  rep_origin     ori: high-copy-number ColE1/pMB1/pBR322/pUC origin of replication
   3091..3231    -  misc_feature   bom: basis of mobility region from pBR322
   3333..3373    -  CDS            rop (fragment): Rop protein, which maintains plasmids at low copy number; rop
   3372..3559    -  CDS            TcR (fragment): tetracycline efflux protein; tet; confers resistance to tetracycline
   3569..3587    +  promoter       tet promoter (fragment): E. coli promoter for tetracycline efflux protein gene
   3677..4555    -  CDS            araC: L-arabinose regulatory protein; araC
   4582..4866    +  promoter       araBAD promoter: araBAD; promoter of the L-arabinose operon of E. coli; the araC regulatory gene is transcribed in the opposite direction (Guzman et al., 1995)
   4924..5637    +  CDS            Azurite: Azurite is a basic (constitutively fluorescent) blue fluorescent protein published in 2006, derived from Aequorea victoria. It is reported to be a rapidly-maturing weak dimer with low acid sensitivity.
   5638..5655    +  CDS            9xHis (fragment): 9xHis affinity tag
   5671..5716    +  misc_feature   MCS (fragment): pUC18/19 multiple cloning site
   5800..5915    +  ncRNA          5S rRNA: Accession: RF00001 - 5S ribosomal RNA
   5919..6005    +  terminator     rrnB T1 terminator: Escherichia coli rrnB; transcription terminator T1 from the E. coli rrnB gene
   6097..6124    +  terminator     rrnB T2 terminator: transcription terminator T2 from the E. coli rrnB gene
   6143..6234    +  promoter       AmpR promoter: bla
   6235..1       +  CDS            AmpR (fragment) (across the origin): β-lactamase; bla; confers resistance to ampicillin, carbenicillin, and related antibiotics
