[The description below was written by a language model from this plasmid's Addgene catalogue record and pLannotate feature annotations shown in this document.]
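Description:
pB18cmBFPAzurite is a bacterial expression plasmid built on the arabinose-inducible pBAD18-Cm backbone, carrying the blue fluorescent protein Azurite. It is propagated in E. coli through a ColE1/pMB1-type origin (listed as high copy, with the pBR322 bom region and only a remnant of rop present) and is selected with chloramphenicol via a complete cat gene and its promoter. An f1 origin is also present, which allows single-stranded DNA production with helper phage. The annotation picks up several fragments of tetracycline-resistance and β-lactamase coding sequence; these appear to be non-functional leftovers of the backbone's construction, since the bla gene is interrupted and chloramphenicol is the only resistance listed.

The payload sits downstream of the araBAD promoter, with the araC regulator encoded divergently, so expression is induced by L-arabinose. The Azurite open reading frame, an Aequorea victoria GFP-derived blue fluorescent protein, is described as using codons optimized for yeast and bacteria and is fused at its C terminus to a 6xHis tag for metal-affinity purification (the annotation software matches this 18 nt stretch as a partial 9xHis tag, consistent with six histidines). The insert is flanked by SfiI sites that were retained after cloning, which permits directional exchange of the coding sequence. A remnant of the pUC multiple cloning site, a 5S rRNA segment and the rrnB T1 and T2 terminators follow the tag and end transcription.

The associated publication describes blue fluorescent proteins with improved brightness and photostability isolated from a structurally targeted library. The plasmid therefore serves for inducible bacterial expression, purification and characterization of Azurite, and as a source of its coding sequence.
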