Addgene plasmid #14034: pB18cmBFPAzurite
Depositing lab: Patrick Daugherty. Depositing organization: University of California, Santa Barbara. Publication: Blue fluorescent proteins with enhanced brightness and photostability from a structurally targeted library. Mena MA, Treynor TP, Mayo SL, Daugherty PS. Nat Biotechnol. 2006 Dec . 24(12):1569-71. 10.1038/nbt1264 PubMed 17115054.
Backbone
  Vector backbone: pBAD18-Cm
  Backbone size w/o insert (bp): 6026
  Vector type: Bacterial Expression ; Yeast/Bacteria optimized codons
Growth in bacteria
  Bacterial resistance: Chloramphenicol, 25 μg/mL
  Growth temperature: 37°C
  Growth strain: DH5alpha
  Copy number: High Copy
Gene/Insert
  Gene/Insert name: Azurite
  Tag / fusion protein: 6xHis (C terminal on insert)
  Cloning method: Restriction Enzyme; 5′ cloning site SfiI (not destroyed); 3′ cloning site SfiI (not destroyed)
  Sequencing primers: 5′ See map
Terms and licenses: Academic/Nonprofit Terms; Industry Terms: Not Available to Industry
How to cite: pB18cmBFPAzurite was a gift from Patrick Daugherty (Addgene plasmid # 14034 ; http://n2t.net/addgene:14034 ; RRID:Addgene_14034)
