>Addgene plasmid #14034 | pB18cmBFPAzurite | addgene partial sequence | sequence record 20186 | 14034 with pTrcHis-rev
CATGCCTGCAGGTCGACTCTAGAGGATCCCCGGGTACCGGCCACCTTGGCCTTAGTGGTGGTGGTGGTGG
TGTTTGTACAATTCATCCATACCATGGGTAATACCAGCAGCAGTCCTAAATTCTAACAGGACCATGTGGT
CTCTCTTTTCGTTTGGATCTTTGGATAAGGCTGATTGGGTGGATAAGTAATGGTTGTCTGGTAACAAGAC
TGGACCATCACCAATTGGAGTATTTTGTTGATAATGGTCAGCTAATTGAACAGAACCATCTTCAATGTTG
TGTCTAATTTTGAAGTTCACTTTGATACCATTCTTTTGTTTGTCAGCCATGATGTATATATTGTGAGAGT
TGAAGTTGTATTCCAATTTGTGACCTAAAATGTTACCATCTTCTTTAAAATCAATACCTTTTAATTCGAT
TCTATTAACTAAGGTATCACCTTCAAACTTGACTTCAGCTCTGGTCTTGTAGTTACCGTCATCTTTGAAA
AAAATAGTTCTTTCTTGAACATAACCTTCTGGCATGGCAGACTTGAAAAAGTCATGTTGTTTCATATGAT
CTGGGTATCTAGAAAAACATTGAACACCATGGCTCAAAGTAGTTACTAAGGTTGGCCATGGAACTGGCAA
TTTACCAGTAGTACAAATAAATTTTAAGGTCAATTTACCGTACGTAGCATCACCTTCACCTTCACCGGAG
ACAGAAAATTTGTGACCATTAACATCACCATCTAATTCAACCAAAATTGGGACAACACCAGTGAATAATT
CTTCACCTTTAGACATCGTTTCACTCCTGGCCTTCGTGGCCGAGCTCGAA
